Addgene plasmid #177293: pYTRW22K_7Ti1
Purpose: genomic integration of genes (inserted in I-SceI-site) via rrn-interposon with TcR and LacZ
Depositing lab: Karl-Erich Jaeger. Depositing organization: Heinrich-Heine-Universitaet Duesseldorf. Publication: The modular pYT vector series employed for chromosomal gene integration and expression to produce carbazoles and glycolipids in P. putida. Weihmann R, Kubicki S, Bitzenhofer NL, Domrose A, Bator I, Kirschen LM, Kofler F, Funk A, Tiso T, Blank LM, Jaeger KE, Drepper T, Thies S, Loeschcke A. FEMS Microbes. 2022 Dec 19;4:xtac030. doi: 10.1093/femsmc/xtac030. eCollection 2023. PubMed 37333445.
Backbone
  Vector backbone: pYTRW20K_0Ti1
  Backbone size w/o insert (bp): 10418
  Vector type: Bacterial Expression, Synthetic Biology ; Yeast Expression, rrn genomic integration
  Selectable markers: URA3 ; Tetracycline
Growth in bacteria
  Bacterial resistance: Kanamycin, 50 μg/mL
  Growth temperature: 37°C
  Growth strain: DH5alpha
  Copy number: Low Copy
Gene/Insert
  Gene/Insert name: lacZ (alt names: promotorless LacZ; Beta-galactosidase)
  Species: Escherichia coli
  Insert size (bp): 3104
  Cloning method: Ligation Independent Cloning
  Sequencing primers: 5′ CTCAATCTCGCGCTATTGTG; 3′ CCATGGACGCGTAGTCGTAG
Resource information
  A portion of this plasmid was derived from a plasmid made by: Domroese et al (yTREX-phzA-G-lacZ in PMID: 29552656)
Terms and licenses: Academic/Nonprofit Terms; Industry Terms: Not Available to Industry
Depositor comments: Part of the pYT vector series which facilitates chromosomal interposon integration in rrn "landing pads" with selection on tetracycline and transcriptional reporter LacZ (https://www.uniprot.org/uniprot/P00722; methods: blue/ white selection, ONPG-assay). Target genes can be inserted at the I-SceI site. Note that vector pYTRW027K_7Ti1 is additionally equipped with SacB for counter selection.
How to cite: pYTRW22K_7Ti1 was a gift from Karl-Erich Jaeger (Addgene plasmid # 177293 ; http://n2t.net/addgene:177293 ; RRID:Addgene_177293)
