[The description below was written by a language model from this plasmid's Addgene catalogue record and pLannotate feature annotations shown in this document.]
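Description:
pYTRW22K_7Ti1 is a member of the modular pYT vector series, a bacteria/yeast shuttle plasmid built on the pYTRW20K_0Ti1 backbone and designed to deliver genes into the chromosome of bacteria such as Pseudomonas putida by integration of an "interposon" into ribosomal RNA (rrn) operons, which serve as landing pads. In E. coli it replicates from a ColE1/pBR322-type origin and is selected with kanamycin through the neo (nptII) gene; the record lists it as low copy. A pBR322 bom region is annotated, which would allow conjugative mobilisation. For Saccharomyces cerevisiae the plasmid carries CEN4/ARS1 elements and the URA3 marker with its own promoter, so that it can be maintained as a stable centromeric plasmid. This is consistent with the ligation-independent cloning listed in the record, most likely recombination-based assembly in yeast. The annotated tnpA, rop and YPB1 fragments appear to be backbone remnants.

The payload is a promoterless E. coli lacZ followed by a tetracycline efflux gene (TcR) driven by its native tet promoter. Target genes are inserted at an I-SceI site, which is not annotated in the feature table, nor are the rrn homology regions that direct integration; these presumably lie in the unannotated stretches. After integration, tetracycline selects for chromosomal insertion. Because lacZ lacks its own promoter, β-galactosidase activity acts as a transcriptional reporter of read-through from the rrn locus across the inserted cassette, scored by blue/white screening or ONPG assay. The series has been used for chromosomal integration and expression of biosynthetic genes producing carbazoles and glycolipids in P. putida. A sister vector additionally carries SacB for counterselection.
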