Features (pLannotate 1.2.2; 16 found; start..end, strand, type, name):
   2170..5244    +  CDS            lacZ: β-galactosidase; lacZ
   5421..5449    +  promoter       tet promoter: E. coli promoter for tetracycline efflux protein gene
   5497..6687    +  CDS            TcR: tetracycline efflux protein; tet; confers resistance to tetracycline
   7827..8119    -  misc_feature   CEN4: S. cerevisiae CEN4 centromere
   8142..8274    -  misc_feature   CEN/ARS (fragment): S. cerevisiae CEN4 centromere fused to the autonomously replicating sequence ARS1/ARS416
   8274..8450    -  misc_feature   CEN/ARS (fragment): S. cerevisiae CEN4 centromere fused to the autonomously replicating sequence ARS1/ARS416
   8451..9215    -  rep_origin     ARS1 (fragment): S. cerevisiae autonomously replicating sequence ARS1/ARS416
   9216..9254    +  CDS            rop (fragment): Rop protein, which maintains plasmids at low copy number; rop
   9356..9496    +  misc_feature   bom: basis of mobility region from pBR322
   9682..10270   -  rep_origin     ori: high-copy-number ColE1/pMB1/pBR322/pUC origin of replication
  10452..11243   -  CDS            neo: KKA2_KLEPN - Also known as kan, nptII. Experimental evidence at protein level: Swiss-Prot protein existence level 1. Resistance to kanamycin, neomycin, paromomycin, ribostamycin, butirosin and gentamicin B. From Klebsiella pneumoniae.
  11275..11631   -  CDS            tnpA (fragment): TN5P_ECOLX - Also known as tnp. Experimental evidence at protein level: Swiss-Prot protein existence level 1. Mediates transposition of transposon Tn5 by a 'cut and paste' mechanism. First, the monomeric transposase binds the 19 bp inverted DNA repeats flanking the transposon. Then, dimerization of the DNA- bound transposase creates a synaptic DNA complex. After nicking of the first DNA strand, excision of the transposon proceeds through a series of intermediates. The transposase then mediates the insertion of the transposon at a new site by strand transfer. The activity of the wild- type tran
  11680..11895   +  promoter       URA3 promoter: S. cerevisiae URA3
  11896..12699   +  CDS            URA3: orotidine-5'-phosphate decarboxylase, required for uracil biosynthesis; S. cerevisiae URA3; yeast auxotrophic marker, counterselectable with 5-fluoroorotic acid (5-FOA)
  12935..13315   -  CDS            YPB1_ECOLX: Protein predicted: Swiss-Prot protein existence level 4. From Escherichia coli.
  13332..13481   +  CDS            rop (fragment): Rop protein, which maintains plasmids at low copy number; rop
>Addgene plasmid #177293 | pYTRW22K_7Ti1 | addgene full sequence | sequence record 422740 | Addgene NGS Result
CTAGTCCCGGGTCCACATATCCACGGGCTGGCAAGGGAGCGCAGCGACCGCGCAGGGCGAAGCCCGGAGA
GCAAGCCCGTAGGGCGCCGCAGCCGCCGTAGGCGGTCACGACTTTGCGAAGCAAAGTCTAGTGAGTATAC
TCAAGCATTGAGTGGCCCGCCGGAGGCACCGCCTTGCGCTGCCCCCGTCGAGCCGGTTGGACACCAAAAG
GGAGGGGCAGGCATGGCGGCATACGCGATCATGCGATGCAAGAAGCTGGCGAAAATGGGCAACGTGGCGG
CCAGTCTCAAGCACGCCTACCGCGAGCGCGAGACGCCCAACGCTGACGCCAGCAGGACGCCAGAGAACGA
GCACTGGGCGGCCAGCAGCACCGATGAAGCGATGGGCCGACTGCGCGAGTTGCTGCCAGAGAAGCGGCGC
AAGGACGCTGTGTTGGCGGTCGAGTACGTCATGACGGCCAGCCCGGAATGGTGGAAGTCGGCCAGCCAAG
AACAGCAGGCGGCGTTCTTCGAGAAGGCGCACAAGTGGCTGGCGGACAAGTACGGGGCGGATCGCATCGT
GACGGCCAGCATCCACCGTGACGAAACCAGCCCGCACATGACCGCGTTCGTGGTGCCGCTGACGCAGGAC
GGCAGGCTGTCGGCCAAGGAGTTCATCGGCAACAAAGCGCAGATGACCCGCGACCAGACCACGTTTGCGG
CCGCTGTGGCCGATCTAGGGCTGCAACGGGGCATCGAGGGCAGCAAGGCACGTCACACGCGCATTCAGGC
GTTCTACGAGGCCCTGGAGCGGCCACCAGTGGGCCACGTCACCATCAGCCCGCAAGCGGTCGAGCCACGC
GCCTATGCACCGCAGGGATTGGCCGAAAAGCTGGGAATCTCAAAGCGCGTTGAGACGCCGGAAGCCGTGG
CCGACCGGCTGACAAAAGCGGTTCGGCAGGGGTATGAGCCTGCCCTACAGGCCGCCGCAGGAGCGCGTGA
GATGCGCAAGAAGGCCGATCAAGCCCAAGAGACGGCCCGAGACCTTCGGGAGCGCCTGAAGCCCGTTCTG
GACGCCCTGGGGCCGTTGAATCGGGATATGCAGGCCAAGGCCGCCGCGATCATCAAGGCCGTGGGCGAAA
AGCTGCTGACGGAACAGCGGGAAGTCCAGCGCCAGAAACAGGCCCAGCGCCAGCAGGAACGCGGGCGCGC
ACATTTCCCCGAAAAGTGCCACCTGACGTCTAAGAAACCATTATTATCATGAGACGCCACGCGATCGAAC
GTCGTTAACTCTGGCAGGCAATTAAAGGGAACGTGTATCTGACGCAAAGAAAACTGGAAATTGGCGAGAG
AATCTTCTCTCTGTCTATCGAAGACTGACCACGCGGAGGCGTGCGTCTTGTTAGCGTGCGGGGTACTCTT
GCTATCCATTTGAGTCACACGACACTCGCTGTTCTCGACTTTACACTTGTAAGCGACGGTATTGAACGAC
GCTTCTGCCCACCATCGTTACAACCAGACTGATACTAGATCTATACTGTCAGCCATTCAGACGAAACCAG
CCGGAGATTACCGAGCACTCTATTACGTCGGCGACCACTACTGAGCTAGTGGAGCCGTGGGTAACGATCA
TACCACTAAGAACCTCTCTCGACGCAAGCGATTACACTGCTGTCACATCATAATCGTCTTGCTATTCACG
AGTTGACCAGACACTGGATAGCTTGTCACTTGAAGTATTCTGCACGACAGGGTGCGTGTACCTATCTGCA
GCACTCAACAGATCTCCGTCTACTTGCGACACCTCTCTTAAGGTAGCTGGACCGGATTCGGGTCTAGCCT
ATATCGTCAATCCGTTGATCTATGTCGGGTGCGGAGAAAGAGGTAATGAAATGGGCGATCGCCCACAGCT
TACACAGACCTAATCGTAGAGTTCCTAGTAATACTTAGTGGCTCGTTACCTCGTTCTTCCAGGCCAGGGG
GCCGTACGCGCTCGGCGAACAGTATAAGCAGATTCGACTCACTAGGGATAACAGGGTAATCTCTGGGTAT
CGACTCAATCTCGCGCTATTGTGCTATATCCGTGGACGGTTGCGGTCAATTCTGTCGGAAAATCAACGGA
TACGAACAATTACTCGCGACTTCCTCAATACGTGCTGCAACGCGCGCGAACTTTAGAAGGAGATATACCA
TGACCATGATTACGGATTCACTGGCCGTCGTTTTACAACGTCGTGACTGGGAAAACCCTGGCGTTACCCA
ACTTAATCGCCTTGCAGCACATCCCCCTTTCGCCAGCTGGCGTAATAGCGAAGAGGCCCGCACCGATCGC
CCTTCCCAACAGTTGCGCAGCCTGAATGGCGAATGGCGCTTTGCCTGGTTTCCGGCACCAGAAGCGGTGC
CGGAAAGCTGGCTGGAGTGCGATCTTCCTGAGGCCGATACTGTCGTCGTCCCCTCAAACTGGCAGATGCA
CGGTTACGATGCGCCCATCTACACCAACGTGACCTATCCCATTACGGTCAATCCGCCGTTTGTTCCCACG
GAGAATCCGACGGGTTGTTACTCGCTCACATTTAATGTTGATGAAAGCTGGCTACAGGAAGGCCAGACGC
GAATTATTTTTGATGGCGTTAACTCGGCGTTTCATCTGTGGTGCAACGGGCGCTGGGTCGGTTACGGCCA
GGACAGTCGTTTGCCGTCTGAATTTGACCTGAGCGCATTTTTACGCGCCGGAGAAAACCGCCTCGCGGTG
ATGGTGCTGCGCTGGAGTGACGGCAGTTATCTGGAAGATCAGGATATGTGGCGGATGAGCGGCATTTTCC
GTGACGTCTCGTTGCTGCATAAACCGACTACACAAATCAGCGATTTCCATGTTGCCACTCGCTTTAATGA
TGATTTCAGCCGCGCTGTACTGGAGGCTGAAGTTCAGATGTGCGGCGAGTTGCGTGACTACCTACGGGTA
ACAGTTTCTTTATGGCAGGGTGAAACGCAGGTCGCCAGCGGCACCGCGCCTTTCGGCGGTGAAATTATCG
ATGAGCGTGGTGGTTATGCCGATCGCGTCACACTACGTCTGAACGTCGAAAACCCGAAACTGTGGAGCGC
CGAAATCCCGAATCTCTATCGTGCGGTGGTTGAACTGCACACCGCCGACGGCACGCTGATTGAAGCAGAA
GCCTGCGATGTCGGTTTCCGCGAGGTGCGGATTGAAAATGGTCTGCTGCTGCTGAACGGCAAGCCGTTGC
TGATTCGAGGCGTTAACCGTCACGAGCATCATCCTCTGCATGGTCAGGTCATGGATGAGCAGACGATGGT
GCAGGATATCCTGCTGATGAAGCAGAACAACTTTAACGCCGTGCGCTGTTCGCATTATCCGAACCATCCG
CTGTGGTACACGCTGTGCGACCGCTACGGCCTGTATGTGGTGGATGAAGCCAATATTGAAACCCACGGCA
TGGTGCCAATGAATCGTCTGACCGATGATCCGCGCTGGCTACCGGCGATGAGCGAACGCGTAACGCGAAT
GGTGCAGCGCGATCGTAATCACCCGAGTGTGATCATCTGGTCGCTGGGGAATGAATCAGGCCACGGCGCT
AATCACGACGCGCTGTATCGCTGGATCAAATCTGTCGATCCTTCCCGCCCGGTGCAGTATGAAGGCGGCG
GAGCCGACACCACGGCCACCGATATTATTTGCCCGATGTACGCGCGCGTGGATGAAGACCAGCCCTTCCC
GGCTGTGCCGAAATGGTCCATCAAAAAATGGCTTTCGCTACCTGGAGAGACGCGCCCGCTGATCCTTTGC
GAATACGCCCACGCGATGGGTAACAGTCTTGGCGGTTTCGCTAAATACTGGCAGGCGTTTCGTCAGTATC
CCCGTTTACAGGGCGGCTTCGTCTGGGACTGGGTGGATCAGTCGCTGATTAAATATGATGAAAACGGCAA
CCCGTGGTCGGCTTACGGCGGTGATTTTGGCGATACGCCGAACGATCGCCAGTTCTGTATGAACGGTCTG
GTCTTTGCCGACCGCACGCCGCATCCAGCGCTGACGGAAGCAAAACACCAGCAGCAGTTTTTCCAGTTCC
GTTTATCCGGGCAAACCATCGAAGTGACCAGCGAATACCTGTTCCGTCATAGCGATAACGAGCTCCTGCA
CTGGATGGTGGCGCTGGATGGTAAGCCGCTGGCAAGCGGTGAAGTGCCTCTGGATGTCGCTCCACAAGGT
AAACAGTTGATTGAACTGCCTGAACTACCGCAGCCGGAGAGCGCCGGGCAACTCTGGCTCACAGTACGCG
TAGTGCAACCGAACGCGACCGCATGGTCAGAAGCCGGGCACATCAGCGCCTGGCAGCAGTGGCGTCTGGC
GGAAAACCTCAGTGTGACGCTCCCCGCCGCGTCCCACGCCATCCCGCATCTGACCACCAGCGAAATGGAT
TTTTGCATCGAGCTGGGTAATAAGCGTTGGCAATTTAACCGCCAGTCAGGCTTTCTTTCACAGATGTGGA
TTGGCGATAAAAAACAACTGCTGACGCCGCTGCGCGATCAGTTCACCCGTGCACCGCTGGATAACGACAT
TGGCGTAAGTGAAGCGACCCGCATTGACCCTAACGCCTGGGTCGAACGCTGGAAGGCGGCGGGCCATTAC
CAGGCCGAAGCAGCGTTGTTGCAGTGCACGGCAGATACACTTGCTGATGCGGTGCTGATTACGACCGCTC
ACGCGTGGCAGCATCAGGGGAAAACCTTATTTATCAGCCGGAAAACCTACCGGATTGATGGTAGTGGTCA
AATGGCGATTACCGTTGATGTTGAAGTGGCGAGCGATACACCGCATCCGGCGCGGATTGGCCTGAACTGC
CAGCTGGCGCAGGTAGCAGAGCGGGTAAACTGGCTCGGATTAGGGCCGCAAGAAAACTATCCCGACCGCC
TTACTGCCGCCTGTTTTGACCGCTGGGATCTGCCATTGTCAGACATGTATACCCCGTACGTCTTCCCGAG
CGAAAACGGTCTGCGCTGCGGGACGCGCGAATTGAATTATGGCCCACACCAGTGGCGCGGCGACTTCCAG
TTCAACATCAGCCGCTACAGTCAACAGCAACTGATGGAAACCAGCCATCGCCATCTGCTGCACGCGGAAG
AAGGCACATGGCTGAATATCGACGGTTTCCATATGGGGATTGGTGGCGACGACTCCTGGAGCCCGTCAGT
ATCGGCGGAATTACAGCTGAGCGCCGGTCGCTACCATTACCAGTTGGTCTGGTGTCAAAAATAACGCGCG
CGTAACTATAACGGTCCTAAGGTAGCGAGCTTACTTGTGCTGTTGTGTAAGGACACGCTTAACCCAGAGA
ATTCCAGCGACCTATTCTACGACTACGCGTCCATGGCTCGAGGAGCTCGGTACCGCCCCACTACCCGATT
TATCAAGATTTGGCGGAGAGTCCCTCATGTTTGACAGCTTATCATCGATAAGCTTTAATGCGGTAGTTTA
TCACAGTTAAATTGCTAACGCAGTCAGGCACCGTGTATGAAATCTAACAATGCGCTCATCGTCATCCTCG
GCACCGTCACCCTGGATGCTGTAGGCATAGGCTTGGTTATGCCGGTACTGCCGGGCCTCTTGCGGGATAT
CGTCCATTCCGACAGCATCGCCAGTCACTATGGCGTGCTGCTAGCGCTATATGCGTTGATGCAATTTCTA
TGCGCACCCGTTCTCGGAGCACTGTCCGACCGCTTTGGCCGCCGCCCAGTCCTGCTCGCTTCGCTACTTG
GAGCCACTATCGACTACGCGATCATGGCGACCACACCCGTCCTGTGGATCCTCTACGCCGGACGCATCGT
GGCCGGCATCACCGGCGCCACAGGTGCGGTTGCTGGCGCCTATATCGCCGACATCACCGATGGGGAAGAT
CGGGCTCGCCACTTCGGGCTCATGAGCGCTTGTTTCGGCGTGGGTATGGTGGCAGGCCCCGTGGCCGGGG
GACTGTTGGGCGCCATCTCCTTGCATGCACCATTCCTTGCGGCGGCGGTGCTCAACGGCCTCAACCTACT
ACTGGGCTGCTTCCTAATGCAGGAGTCGCATAAGGGAGAGCGTCGACCGATGCCCTTGAGAGCCTTCAAC
CCAGTCAGCTCCTTCCGGTGGGCGCGGGGCATGACTATCGTCGCCGCACTTATGACTGTCTTCTTTATCA
TGCAACTCGTAGGACAGGTGCCGGCAGCGCTCTGGGTCATTTTCGGCGAGGACCGCTTTCGCTGGAGCGC
GACGATGATCGGCCTGTCGCTTGCGGTATTCGGAATCTTGCACGCCCTCGCTCAAGCCTTCGTCACTGGT
CCCGCCACCAAACGTTTCGGCGAGAAGCAGGCCATTATCGCCGGCATGGCGGCCGACGCGCTGGGCTACG
TCTTGCTGGCGTTCGCGACGCGAGGCTGGATGGCCTTCCCCATTATGATTCTTCTCGCTTCCGGCGGCAT
CGGGATGCCCGCGTTGCAGGCCATGCTGTCCAGGCAGGTAGATGACGACCATCAGGGACAGCTTCAAGGA
TCGCTCGCGGCTCTTACCAGCCTAACTTCGATCATTGGACCGCTGATCGTCACGGCGATTTATGCCGCCT
CGGCGAGCACATGGAACGGGTTGGCATGGATTGTAGGCGCCGCCCTATACCTTGTCTGCCTCCCCGCGTT
GCGTCGCGGTGCATGGAGCCGGGCCACCTCGACCTGAGTCGACTGGCAAACAGCTATTATGGGTATTATG
GGTGTGTATCCAGAACGACGGATCTTGACGCAATTTGGCGTGGCTCTCTTAAGGTAGCCCTCCGACCAAT
TGAGGTGCGCTCTGACCGATCAGTTTAGGGTGAGCCAACCCGGCCGATCCGGAGAGACGGGCCTCAAAGC
CGCGTGACGACGGCTGTGGGCCCGTAACAAAATCCCCGCAATAAGCTCCCGTGAGCGTCGGTTGAACAGC
CCTGGTCGGCCCCATCAGTAGCCCGAATACTTCGCTTTACGGGTCCTGGGCCGGGGTGCGATACCTTGCA
GAAATCGAGGCCGTTCGTTAATTCCTGTTGCATTCGTACCGCCTATATTTGTCTCTTTGCCGGCTTATCA
TCACAAGCATAGCATAGCCATTTATCGGAGCGCCTCCGTACACGGTATGATCGGACGCCTCGTGAGATCA
ATACGTATACCAGGTGTCCTGTGAGCAGCGAAAGCCTATACGCGAGATACACTGCCAAAAATCCGCGTGA
TTACGAGTCGTGGCAAATTTGGTCTGGCTGTGGTCTAGACATTCCAGGCGGTGCGTCTGCTCTCGGGTGC
CTCTAGTGGCTGGCTAGATAGACTAGCCGCTGGTAAACTGGTGTGGAAGTCCATATATCGGTGATCAATA
TAGTGGTTGACATGCTGGCTAGTCAACATTGAGCCTTTTGATCATGCAAATATATTACGGTATTTTACAA
TCAAATATCAAACTTAACTATTGACTTTATAACTTATTTAGGTGGTAACATTCTTATAAAAAAGAAAAAA
ATTACTGCAAAACAGTACTAGCTTTTAACTTGTATCCTAGGTTATCTATGCTGTCTCACCATAGAGAATA
TTACCTATTTCAGAATGTATGTCCATGATTCGCCGGGTAAATACATATAATACACAAATCTGGCTTAATA
AAGTCTATAATATATCTCATAAAGAAGTGCTAAATTGGCTAGTGCTATATATTTTTAAGAAAATTTCTTT
TGACTAAGTCCATATCGACTTTGTAAAAGTTCACATTAGCATACATATATTACACGAGCCAGAAATAGTA
ACTTTTGCCTAAATCACAAATTGCAAAATTTAATTGCTTGCAAAAGGTCACATGCTTATAATCAACTTTT
TTAAAAATTTAAAATACTTTTTTATTTTTTATTTTTAAACATAAATGAAATAATTTATTTATTGTTTATG
ATTACCGAAACATAAAACCTGCTCAAGAAAAAGAAACTGTTTTGTCCTTGGAAAAAAAGCACTACCTAGG
AGCGGCCAAAATGCCGAGGCTTTCATAGCTTAAACTCTTTACAGAAAATAGGCATTATAGATCAGTTCGA
GTTTTCTTATTCTTCCTTCCGGTTTTATCGTCACAGTTTTACAGTAAATAAGTATCACCTCTTAGAGTTA
ACCTATACTAAAATTTATGCCAGTTAACTATGAGATAAGCAAGTATCATCTCATTTCATTACCTGAAGTC
GAGTAAACAGAAAATCCAATTGTTGATGAACCTCAATGACTTAGAACTATCTATCGGCAGATCATATAAA
GAGGATTTAGGTACTCGAGAACGCTCCGTACATGCAGCTAAACTTCCAAGCATCTCTAACTTGGGTAGTG
CTTTCTCCACCATTTTCTGTGCTTGCTCCTTCGTGGCAAGTCCAGCCCATAATGCCCAGAATGTAGTTGC
GGATTCGTATGACGTTCTGTGCTTGATTTTTGTGTTGTAGTCAAAGAAAAGGTCCGGTTAAACGGATCTC
GCATTGATGAGGCAACGCTAATTATCAACATATAGATTGTTATCTATCTGCATGAACACGAAATCTTTAC
TTGACGACTTGAGGCTGATGGTGTTTATGCAAAGAAACCACTGTGTTTAATATGTGTCACTGTTTGATAT
TACTGTCAGCGTAGAAGATAATAGTAAAAGCGGTTAATAAGTGTATTTGAGATAAGTGTGATAAAGTTTT
TACAGCGAAAAGACGATAAATACAAGAAAATGATTACGAGGATACGGAGAGAGGTATGTACATGTGTATT
TATATACTAAGCTGCCGGCGGTTGTTTGCAAGACCGAGAAAAGGCTAGCAAGAATCGGGTCATTGTAGCG
TATGCGCCTGTGAACATTCTCTTCAACAAGTTTGATTCCATTGCGGTGAAATGGTAAAAGTCAACCCCCT
GCGATGTATATTTTCCTGTACAATCAATCAAAAAGCCAAATGATTTAGCATTATCTTTACATCTTGTTAT
TTTACAGATTTTATGTTTAGATCTTTTATGCTTGCTTTTCAAAAGGCCTGCAGGCAAGTGCACAAACAAT
ACTTAAATAAATACTACTCAGTAATAACCTATTTCTTAGCATTTTTGACGAAATTTGCTATTTTGTTAGA
GTCTTTTACACCATTTGTCTCCACACCTCCGCTTACATCAACACCAATAACGCCATTTAATCTAAGCGCA
TCACCAACATTTTCTGGCGTCAGTCCACCAGCTAACATAAAATGTTGCCTCGCGCGTTTCGGTGATGACG
GTGAAAACCTCTGACACATGCAGCTCCCGGAGACGGTCACAGCTTGTCTGTAAGCGGATGCCGGGAGCAG
ACAAGCCCGTCAGGGCGCGTCAGCGGGTGTTGGCGGGTGTCGGGGCGCAGCCATGACCCAGTCACGTAGC
GATAGCGGAGTGTATACTGGCTTAACTATGCGGCATCAGAGCAGATTGTACTGAGAGTGCACCATATGCG
GTGTGAAATACCGCACAGATGCGTAAGGAGAAAATACCGCATCAGGCGCTCTTCCGCTTCCTCGCTCACT
GACTCGCTGCGCTCGGTCGTTCGGCTGCGGCGAGCGGTATCAGCTCACTCAAAGGCGGTAATACGGTTAT
CCACAGAATCAGGGGATAACGCAGGAAAGAACATGTGAGCAAAAGGCCAGCAAAAGGCCAGGAACCGTAA
AAAGGCCGCGTTGCTGGCGTTTTTCCATAGGCTCCGCCCCCCTGACGAGCATCACAAAAATCGACGCTCA
AGTCAGAGGTGGCGAAACCCGACAGGACTATAAAGATACCAGGCGTTTCCCCCTGGAAGCTCCCTCGTGC
GCTCTCCTGTTCCGACCCTGCCGCTTACCGGATACCTGTCCGCCTTTCTCCCTTCGGGAAGCGTGGCGCT
TTCTCATAGCTCACGCTGTAGGTATCTCAGTTCGGTGTAGGTCGTTCGCTCCAAGCTGGGCTGTGTGCAC
GAACCCCCCGTTCAGCCCGACCGCTGCGCCTTATCCGGTAACTATCGTCTTGAGTCCAACCCGGTAAGAC
ACGACTTATCGCCACTGGCAGCAGCCACTGGTAACAGGATTAGCAGAGCGAGGTATGTAGGCGGTGCTAC
AGAGTTCTTGAAGTGGTGGCCTAACTACGGCTACACTAGAAGGACAGTATTTGGTATCTGCGCTCTGCTG
AAGCCAGTTACCTTCGGAAAAAGAGTTGGTAGCTCTTGATCCGGCAAACAAACCACCGCTGGTAGCGGTG
GTTTTTTTGTTTGCAAGCAGCAGATTACGCGCAGAAAAAAAGGATCTCAAGAAGATCCTTTGATCTTTTC
TACGGGGTCTGACGCTCAGTGGAACGAAAACTCACGTTAAGGGATTTTGGTCATGAGATTATCAAAAAGG
ATCTTCACCTAGATCCTTTTAAATTAAAAATGAAGTTTTAAATCAATCTAAAGTATATATGAGTAAACTT
GGTCTGACAGGAGCTCGCTCAGAAGAACTCGTCAAGAAGGCGATAGAAGGCGATGCGCTGCGAATCGGGA
GCGGCGATACCGTAAAGCACGAGGAAGCGGTCAGCCCATTCGCCGCCAAGCTCTTCAGCAATATCACGGG
TAGCCAACGCTATGTCCTGATAGCGGTCCGCCACACCCAGCCGGCCACAGTCGATGAATCCAGAAAAGCG
GCCATTTTCCACCATGATATTCGGCAAGCAGGCATCGCCATGGGTCACGACGAGATCCTCGCCGTCGGGC
ATCCGCGCCTTGAGCCTGGCGAACAGTTCGGCTGGCGCGAGCCCCTGATGCTCTTCGTCCAGATCATCCT
GATCGACAAGACCGGCTTCCATCCGAGTACGTGCTCGCTCGATGCGATGTTTCGCTTGGTGGTCGAATGG
GCAGGTAGCCGGATCAAGCGTATGCAGCCGCCGCATTGCATCAGCCATGATGGATACTTTCTCGGCAGGA
GCAAGGTGAGATGACAGGAGATCCTGCCCCGGCACTTCGCCCAATAGCAGCCAGTCCCTTCCCGCTTCAG
TGACAACGTCGAGCACAGCTGCGCAAGGAACGCCCGTCGTGGCCAGCCACGATAGCCGCGCTGCCTCGTC
TTGGAGTTCATTCAGGGCACCGGACAGGTCGGTCTTGACAAAAAGAACCGGGCGCCCCTGCGCTGACAGC
CGGAACACGGCGGCATCAGAGCAGCCGATTGTCTGTTGTGCCCAGTCATAGCCGAATAGCCTCTCCACCC
AAGCGGCCGGAGAACCTGCGTGCAATCCATCTTGTTCAATCATGCGAAACGATCCTCATCCTGTCTCTTG
ATCAGATCTTGATCCCCTGCGCCATCAGATCCTTGGCGGCAAGAAAGCCATCCAGTTTACTTTGCAGGGC
TTCCCAACCTTACCAGAGGGCGCCCCAGCTGGCAATTCCGGTTCGCTTGCTGTCCATAAAACCGCCCAGT
CTAGCTATCGCCATGTAAGCCCACTGCAAGCTACCTGCTTTCTCTTTGCGCTTGCGTTTTCCCTTGTCCA
GATAGCCCAGTAGCTGACATTCATCCGGGCGATCGATGGAAGCCGGCGGCACCTCGCTAACGGATTCACC
ACTCCAAGAATTGGAGCCAATCAATTCTTGCGGAGAACTGTGAATGCGCAAACCAACCCTTGGCAGAACA
TATCCATCGCGTCCGCCATCTCCAGCAGCCGCACGCGGCGCATCGGGGGGGGGGGGGGTTTCAATTCATC
ATTTTTTTTTTATTCTTTTTTTTGATTTCGGTTTCCTTGAAATTTTTTTGATTCGGTAATCTCCGAACAG
AAGGAAGAACGAAGGAAGGAGCACAGACTTAGATTGGTATATATACGCATATGTAGTGTTGAAGAAACAT
GAAATTGCCCAGTATTCTTAACCCAACTGCACAGAACAAAAACCTGCAGGAAACGAAGATAAATCATGTC
GAAAGCTACATATAAGGAACGTGCTGCTACTCATCCTAGTCCTGTTGCTGCCAAGCTATTTAATATCATG
CACGAAAAGCAAACAAACTTGTGTGCTTCATTGGATGTTCGTACCACCAAGGAATTACTGGAGTTAGTTG
AAGCATTAGGTCCCAAAATTTGTTTACTAAAAACACATGTGGATATCTTGACTGATTTTTCCATGGAGGG
CACAGTTAAGCCGCTAAAGGCATTATCCGCCAAGTACAATTTTTTACTCTTCGAAGACAGAAAATTTGCT
GACATTGGTAATACAGTCAAATTGCAGTACTCTGCGGGTGTATACAGAATAGCAGAATGGGCAGACATTA
CGAATGCACACGGTGTGGTGGGCCCAGGTATTGTTAGCGGTTTGAAGCAGGCGGCAGAAGAAGTAACAAA
GGAACCTAGAGGCCTTTTGATGTTAGCAGAATTGTCATGCAAGGGCTCCCTATCTACTGGAGAATATACT
AAGGGTACTGTTGACATTGCGAAGAGCGACAAAGATTTTGTTATCGGCTTTATTGCTCAAAGAGACATGG
GTGGAAGAGATGAAGGTTACGATTGGTTGATTATGACACCCGGTGTGGGTTTAGATGACAAGGGAGACGC
ATTGGGTCAACAGTATAGAACCGTGGATGATGTGGTCTCTACAGGATCTGACATTATTATTGTTGGAAGA
GGACTATTTGCAAAGGGAAGGGATGCTAAGGTAGAGGGTGAACGTTACAGAAAAGCAGGCTGGGAAGCAT
ATTTGAGAAGATGCGGCCAGCAAAACTAAAAAACTGTATTATAAGTAAATGCATGTATACTAAACTCACA
AATTAGAGCTTCAATTTAATTATATCAGTTATTACCCGGGAATCTCGGTCGTAATGATTTTTATAATGAC
GAAAAAAAAAAAATTGGAAAGAAAACCCCCCCCCCCGCAGCGTTGGGTCCTGGCCACGGGTGCGCATGAT
CGTGCTCCTGTCGTTGAGGACCCGGCTAGGCTGGCGGGGTTGCCTTACTGGTTAGCAGAATGAATCACCG
ATACGCGAGCGAACGTGAAGCGACTGCTGCTGCAAAACGTCTGCGACCTGAGCAACAACATGAATGGTCT
TCGGTTTCCGTGTTTCGTAAAGTCTGGAAACGCGGAAGTCAGCGCCCTGCACCATTATGTTCCGGATCTG
CATCGCAGGATGCTGCTGGCTACCCTGTGGAACACCTACATCTGTATTAACGAAGCGCTGGCATTGACCC
TGAGTGATTTTTCTCTGGTCCCGCCGCATCCATACCGCCAGTTGTTTACCCTCACAACGTTCCAGTAACC
GGGCATGTTCATCATCAGTAACCCGTATCGTGAGCATCCTCTCTCGTTTCATCGGTATCATTACCCCCAT
GAACAGAAATCCCCCTTACACGGAGGCATCAGTGACCAAACAGGAAAAAACCGCCCTTAACATGGCCCGC
TTTATCAGAAGCCAGACATTAACGCTTCTGGAGAAACTCAACGAGCTGGACGCGGATGAACAGGCAGACA
TCTGTGAATCGCTTCACGACCACGCTGATGAGCTTTACCGCTGGGCCATTCTCATGAAGAATATCTTGAA
TTTATTGTCATATTA
